Addgene plasmid #169076: E3-like enzyme)
Purpose: Insect codon optimized ATG genes (excluded tags):10xHis-TEV-ATG5, ATG7, ATG10, ATG12 and ATG16L1-TEV-StrepII
Depositing lab: Sascha Martens. Depositing organization: University of Vienna. Publication: A PI3K-WIPI2 positive feedback loop allosterically activates LC3 lipidation in autophagy. Fracchiolla D, Chang C, Hurley JH, Martens S. J Cell Biol. 2020 Jul 6;219(7). pii: 151802. doi: 10.1083/jcb.201912098. PubMed 32437499.
Backbone
  Vector backbone: pGBdest
  Backbone manufacturer: Vienna Biocenter Core Facilities GmbH, Vienna, Austria (Protech)
  Backbone size w/o insert (bp): 4958
  Total vector size (bp): 12834
  Vector type: Bacterial Expression, Insect Expression
Growth in bacteria
  Bacterial resistance: Kanamycin and Gentamicin, 50 & 10 μg/mL
  Growth temperature: 37°C
  Growth strain: DH5alpha
  Copy number: Unknown
Gene/Insert 1
  Gene/Insert name: ATG5 (alt name: ASP; APG5; APG5L; hAPG5; SCAR25; APG5-LIKE)
  Species: H. sapiens (human)
  Insert size (bp): 894
  GenBank ID: 9474 NC_000006.12
  Entrez Gene: ATG5 (a.k.a. APG5, APG5-LIKE, APG5L, ASP, SCAR25, hAPG5)
  Promoter: Polyhedrin promoter
  Tag / fusion protein: HIS10 Tag, TEV cleavage site (N terminal on insert)
  Cloning method: Gateway Cloning
  Sequencing primers: 5′ ATGGCAGCGGCTACTGGTGAC; 3′ TTAAATAGTCTCATCGTCGCT
Gene/Insert 2
  Gene/Insert name: ATG7 (alt name: GSA7; APG7L; APG7-LIKE)
  Species: H. sapiens (human)
  Insert size (bp): 2112
  GenBank ID: 10533 NC_000003.12
  Entrez Gene: ATG7 (a.k.a. APG7-LIKE, APG7L, GSA7, SCAR31)
  Promoter: Polyhedrin promoter
  Cloning method: Gateway Cloning
  Sequencing primers: 5′ ATGGCAGCGGCTACTGGTGAC; 3′ TTAAATAGTCTCATCGTCGCT
Gene/Insert 3
  Gene/Insert name: ATG10 (alt name: APG10; APG10L; pp12616)
  Species: H. sapiens (human)
  Insert size (bp): 663
  GenBank ID: 83734 NC_000005.10
  Entrez Gene: ATG10 (a.k.a. APG10, APG10L, pp12616)
  Promoter: Polyhedrin promoter
  Cloning method: Gateway Cloning
  Sequencing primers: 5′ ATGGAGGAGGACGAGTTCATC; 3′ TTAGGGCACGTTTCTTTCGTC
Gene/Insert 4
  Gene/Insert name: ATG12 (alt name: APG12; FBR93; APG12L; HAPG12)
  Species: H. sapiens (human)
  Insert size (bp): 423
  GenBank ID: 9140 NC_000005.10
  Entrez Gene: ATG12 (a.k.a. APG12, APG12L, FBR93, HAPG12)
  Promoter: Polyhedrin promoter
  Cloning method: Gateway Cloning
  Sequencing primers: 5′ ATGGCCGAAGAGCCCCAGAGC; 3′ TTAGCCCCACGCTTGTGATTT
Gene/Insert 5
  Gene/Insert name: ATG16 (alt name: IBD10; WDR30; APG16L; ATG16A; ATG16L)
  Species: H. sapiens (human)
  Insert size (bp): 1881
  GenBank ID: 55054 NC_000002.12
  Entrez Gene: ATG16L1 (a.k.a. APG16L, ATG16A, ATG16L, IBD10, WDR30)
  Promoter: Polyhedrin promoter
  Tag / fusion protein: GGlinker, TEV cleavage site, StrepII (C terminal on insert)
  Cloning method: Gateway Cloning
  Sequencing primers: 5′ ATGAGCAGCGGTTTGAGGGCG; 3′ TTACTTCTCGAACTGCGGATG
Resource information
  A portion of this plasmid was derived from a plasmid made by: Vienna Biocenter Core Facilities GmbH, Vienna, Austria (Protech)
Terms and licenses: Academic/Nonprofit Terms; Industry Terms: Not Available to Industry
Depositor comments: Internal construct reference: SMC-1099
How to cite: 10xHis-TEV-ATG5_ATG7_ATG10_ATG12_ATG16L1-TEV-StrepII (Human autophagy E3-like enzyme) was a gift from Sascha Martens (Addgene plasmid # 169076 ; http://n2t.net/addgene:169076 ; RRID:Addgene_169076)
