[The description below was written by a language model from this plasmid's Addgene catalogue record and pLannotate feature annotations shown in this document.]
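Description:
10xHis-TEV-ATG5_ATG7_ATG10_ATG12_ATG16L1-TEV-StrepII is a roughly 12.8 kb multigene baculovirus transfer plasmid built on the pGBdest backbone for producing the human autophagy E3-like complex in insect cells. It replicates in E. coli from a high-copy ColE1/pUC-type origin and is selected with kanamycin (KanR on the backbone) together with gentamicin. The gentamicin acetyltransferase gene lies between the Tn7R and Tn7L ends along with all five expression cassettes. This arrangement is typical of vectors whose mini-Tn7 segment is transposed into a baculoviral bacmid to generate recombinant virus, although the record does not describe that step.

The payload consists of five tandem, same-orientation cassettes, each with its own polyhedrin promoter (a very late, strong baculoviral promoter) and SV40 polyadenylation signal. They drive insect codon-optimised human ATG5, ATG7, ATG10, ATG12 and ATG16L1. ATG5 carries an N-terminal 10xHis tag followed by a TEV protease site. ATG16L1 carries a C-terminal glycine linker, TEV site and StrepII tag, and the other three proteins are untagged. Co-expression supplies the E1-like enzyme ATG7 and the E2-like enzyme ATG10, which conjugate ATG12 to ATG5 inside the cells. The conjugate then binds ATG16L1 to form the ATG12–ATG5-ATG16L1 complex that promotes LC3 lipidation. The two removable affinity tags, placed on different subunits, are suited to purifying the assembled complex. The short ccdB, 9xHis, large T antigen and SET1 "fragments" repeated after each gene are probably annotation hits to cassette scaffold sequence rather than functional elements. The associated publication indicates use in studying LC3 lipidation.
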