Features (pLannotate 1.2.2; 46 found; start..end, strand, type, name):
      1..225     -  mobile_element Tn7R: mini-Tn7 element (right end of the Tn7 transposon) Tn7
    292..825     -  CDS            GmR: gentamycin acetyltransferase; aacC1; confers resistance to gentamycin
   1014..1042    -  promoter       Pc promoter: intI1 (promoter lies within the coding sequence); class 1 integron promoter
   1202..1293    +  promoter       polyhedrin promoter: polh from Autographa californica; promoter for the baculovirus polyhedrin gene
   1352..1381    +  CDS            10xHis: 10xHis affinity tag
   1415..2239    +  CDS            ATG5: ATG5_HUMAN - Also known as APG5L, ASP. Experimental evidence at protein level: Swiss-Prot protein existence level 1. (Microbial infection) May act as a proviral factor. In association with ATG12, negatively regulates the innate antiviral immune response by impairing the type I IFN production pathway upon vesicular stomatitis virus (VSV) infection (PubMed:17709747). Required for the translation of incoming hepatitis C virus (HCV) RNA and, thereby, for initiation of HCV replication, but not required once infection is established (PubMed:19666601). From Homo sapiens (Human).
   2241..2273    +  CDS            ccdB (fragment): CcdB, a bacterial toxin that poisons DNA gyrase; ccdB; Plasmids containing the ccdB gene cannot be propagated in standard E. coli strains.
   2293..2310    +  CDS            9xHis (fragment): 9xHis affinity tag
   2348..2431    +  CDS            large T antigen (fragment): large T antigen from SV40 (simian virus 40)
   2454..2588    +  polyA_signal   SV40 poly(A) signal: SV40 polyadenylation signal
   2617..2666    +  CDS            SET1 (fragment): solubility-enhancement tag derived from T7 phage gene 10B
   2760..2851    +  promoter       polyhedrin promoter: polh from Autographa californica; promoter for the baculovirus polyhedrin gene
   2907..5015    +  CDS            ATG7: ATG7_HUMAN - Also known as APG7L. Experimental evidence at protein level: Swiss-Prot protein existence level 1. E1-like activating enzyme involved in the 2 ubiquitin-like systems required for cytoplasm to vacuole transport (Cvt) and autophagy. Activates ATG12 for its conjugation with ATG5 as well as the ATG8 family proteins for their conjugation with phosphatidylethanolamine. Both systems are needed for the ATG8 association to Cvt vesicles and autophagosomes membranes. Required for autophagic death induced by caspase-8 inhibition. Required for mitophagy which contributes to regulate mitochondr
   5017..5049    +  CDS            ccdB (fragment): CcdB, a bacterial toxin that poisons DNA gyrase; ccdB; Plasmids containing the ccdB gene cannot be propagated in standard E. coli strains.
   5069..5086    +  CDS            9xHis (fragment): 9xHis affinity tag
   5124..5207    +  CDS            large T antigen (fragment): large T antigen from SV40 (simian virus 40)
   5230..5364    +  polyA_signal   SV40 poly(A) signal: SV40 polyadenylation signal
   5393..5442    +  CDS            SET1 (fragment): solubility-enhancement tag derived from T7 phage gene 10B
   5536..5627    +  promoter       polyhedrin promoter: polh from Autographa californica; promoter for the baculovirus polyhedrin gene
   5683..6342    +  CDS            ATG10: ATG10_HUMAN - Also known as APG10L. Experimental evidence at protein level: Swiss-Prot protein existence level 1. E2-like enzyme involved in autophagy. Acts as an E2-like enzyme that catalyzes the conjugation of ATG12 to ATG5. ATG12 conjugation to ATG5 is required for autophagy. Likely serves as an ATG5-recognition molecule. Not involved in ATG12 conjugation to ATG3 (By similarity). Plays a role in adenovirus-mediated cell lysis. From Homo sapiens (Human).
   6344..6376    +  CDS            ccdB (fragment): CcdB, a bacterial toxin that poisons DNA gyrase; ccdB; Plasmids containing the ccdB gene cannot be propagated in standard E. coli strains.
   6396..6413    +  CDS            9xHis (fragment): 9xHis affinity tag
   6451..6534    +  CDS            large T antigen (fragment): large T antigen from SV40 (simian virus 40)
   6557..6691    +  polyA_signal   SV40 poly(A) signal: SV40 polyadenylation signal
   6720..6769    +  CDS            SET1 (fragment): solubility-enhancement tag derived from T7 phage gene 10B
   6863..6954    +  promoter       polyhedrin promoter: polh from Autographa californica; promoter for the baculovirus polyhedrin gene
   7010..7429    +  CDS            ATG12: ATG12_HUMAN - Also known as APG12, APG12L. Experimental evidence at protein level: Swiss-Prot protein existence level 1. (Microbial infection) May act as a proviral factor. In association with ATG5, negatively regulates the innate antiviral immune response by impairing the type I IFN production pathway upon vesicular stomatitis virus (VSV) infection (PubMed:17709747). Required for the translation of incoming hepatitis C virus (HCV) RNA and, thereby, for the initiation of HCV replication, but not required once infection is established (PubMed:19666601). From Homo sapiens (Human).
   7431..7463    +  CDS            ccdB (fragment): CcdB, a bacterial toxin that poisons DNA gyrase; ccdB; Plasmids containing the ccdB gene cannot be propagated in standard E. coli strains.
   7483..7500    +  CDS            9xHis (fragment): 9xHis affinity tag
   7538..7621    +  CDS            large T antigen (fragment): large T antigen from SV40 (simian virus 40)
   7644..7778    +  polyA_signal   SV40 poly(A) signal: SV40 polyadenylation signal
   7807..7856    +  CDS            SET1 (fragment): solubility-enhancement tag derived from T7 phage gene 10B
   7950..8041    +  promoter       polyhedrin promoter: polh from Autographa californica; promoter for the baculovirus polyhedrin gene
   8097..9917    +  CDS            ATG16L1: A16L1_HUMAN - Also known as APG16L. Experimental evidence at protein level: Swiss-Prot protein existence level 1. Plays an essential role in autophagy: interacts with ATG12- ATG5 to mediate the conjugation of phosphatidylethanolamine (PE) to LC3 (MAP1LC3A, MAP1LC3B or MAP1LC3C), to produce a membrane-bound activated form of LC3 named LC3-II. Thereby, controls the elongation of the nascent autophagosomal membrane (PubMed:24553140, PubMed:23376921, PubMed:24954904, PubMed:27273576, PubMed:23392225). Regulates mitochondrial antiviral signaling (MAVS)-dependent type I interferon (IFN-I) production
   9924..9943    +  CDS            TEV site (fragment): tobacco etch virus (TEV) protease recognition and cleavage site
   9976..10008   +  CDS            ccdB (fragment): CcdB, a bacterial toxin that poisons DNA gyrase; ccdB; Plasmids containing the ccdB gene cannot be propagated in standard E. coli strains.
  10028..10045   +  CDS            9xHis (fragment): 9xHis affinity tag
  10083..10166   +  CDS            large T antigen (fragment): large T antigen from SV40 (simian virus 40)
  10189..10323   +  polyA_signal   SV40 poly(A) signal: SV40 polyadenylation signal
  10352..10401   +  CDS            SET1 (fragment): solubility-enhancement tag derived from T7 phage gene 10B
  10483..10648   -  mobile_element Tn7L: mini-Tn7 element (left end of the Tn7 transposon) Tn7
  10832..10959   +  rep_origin     f1 ori (fragment) (sequence partly withheld): f1 bacteriophage origin of replication; arrow indicates direction of (+) strand synthesis
  10967..10998   -  CDS            rop (fragment): Rop protein, which maintains plasmids at low copy number; rop
  11004..11819   -  CDS            KanR: aminoglycoside phosphotransferase; aph(3')-Ia; confers resistance to kanamycin in bacteria or G418 (Geneticin®) in eukaryotes
  11941..12529   +  rep_origin     ori: high-copy-number ColE1/pMB1/pBR322/pUC origin of replication
  12715..12766   -  misc_feature   bom (fragment): basis of mobility region from pBR322
>Addgene plasmid #169076 | 10xHis-TEV-ATG5_ATG7_ATG10_ATG12_ATG16L1-TEV-StrepII (Human autophagy E3-like enzyme) | addgene full sequence | sequence record 416841 | Addgene NGS Result
TGTGGGCGGACAATAAAGTCTTAAACTGAACAAAATAGATCTAAACTATGACAATAAAGTCTTAAACTAG
ACAGAATAGTTGTAAACTGAAATCAGTCCAGTTATGCTGTGAAAAAGCATACTGGACTTTTGTTATGGCT
AAAGCAAACTCTTCATTTTCTGAAGTGCAAATTGCCCGTCGTATTAAAGAGGGGCGTGGCCAAGGGCATG
GTAAAGACTATATTCGCGGCGTTGTGACAATTTACCGAACAACTCCGCGGCCGGGAAGCCGATCTCGGCT
TGAACGAATTGTTAGGTGGCGGTACTTGGGTCGATATCAAAGTGCATCACTTCTTCCCGTATGCCCAACT
TTGTATAGAGAGCCACTGCGGGATCGTCACCGTAATCTGCTTGCACGTAGATCACATAAGCACCAAGCGC
GTTGGCCTCATGCTTGAGGAGATTGATGAGCGCGGTGGCAATGCCCTGCCTCCGGTGCTCGCCGGAGACT
GCGAGATCATAGATATAGATCTCACTACGCGGCTGCTCAAACTTGGGCAGAACGTAAGCCGCGAGAGCGC
CAACAACCGCTTCTTGGTCGAAGGCAGCAAGCGCGATGAATGTCTTACTACGGAGCAAGTTCCCGAGGTA
ATCGGAGTCCGGCTGATGTTGGGAGTAGGTGGCTACGTCTCCGAACTCACGACCGAAAAGATCAAGAGCA
GCCCGCATGGATTTGACTTGGTCAGGGCCGAGCCTACATGTGCGAATGATGCCCATACTTGAGCCACCTA
ACTTTGTTTTAGGGCGACTGCCCTGCTGCGTAACATCGTTGCTGCTGCGTAACATCGTTGCTGCTCCATA
ACATCAAACATCGACCCACGGCGTAACGCGCTTGCTGCTTGGATGCCCGAGGCATAGACTGTACAAAAAA
ACAGTCATAACAAGCCATGAAAACCGCCACTGCGCCGTTACCACCGCTGCGTTCGGTCAAGGTTCTGGAC
CAGTTGCGTGAGCGCATACGCTACTTGCATTACAGTTTACGAACCGAACAGGCTTATGTCAACTGGGTTC
GTGCCTTCATCCGTTTCCACGGTGTGCGTCACCCGGCAACCTTGGGCAGCAGCGAAGTCGAGGCATTTCT
GTCCTGGCTGGCGAACGAGCGCAAGGTTTCACCTGTTTAAACACTAGTATCGATTCGCGACCTACTCCGG
AATATTAATAGATCATGGAGATAATTAAAATGATAACCATCTCGCAAATAAATAAGTATTTTACTGTTTT
CGTAACAGTTTTGTAATAAAAAAACCTATAAATATTCCGGATTATTCATACCGTCCCACCATCGGGCGAC
GGATCCCGGTCCGAAACCATGCACCATCACCATCACCATCACCATCACCATGGCGGTGAAAACCTGTATT
TCCAGGGCTCCGGTATGACGGATGATAAAGATGTTCTGAGAGATGTCTGGTTCGGACGCATTCCTACCTG
CTTCACGCTGTACCAAGATGAGATTACGGAGAGGGAGGCTGAACCCTACTACCTGCTGCTGCCAAGAGTC
AGCTACCTGACTCTGGTGACCGACAAGGTCAAGAAGCACTTCCAGAAGGTCATGAGGCAGGAGGACATCT
CTGAAATCTGGTTCGAGTACGAAGGAACTCCTCTGAAGTGGCACTACCCCATCGGTCTGCTGTTCGACCT
GCTGGCTTCCAGCTCTGCCCTGCCTTGGAACATCACCGTCCACTTCAAGAGCTTCCCAGAGAAGGACCTG
CTGCACTGCCCTTCAAAGGACGCTATCGAGGCCCACTTCATGTCCTGCATGAAGGAAGCTGACGCCCTGA
AGCACAAGTCCCAGGTCATCAACGAAATGCAGAAGAAGGACCACAAGCAGCTGTGGATGGGTCTGCAAAA
CGACCGCTTCGACCAGTTCTGGGCTATCAACCGTAAGCTGATGGAGTACCCTGCCGAGGAAAACGGCTTC
CGCTACATCCCCTTCCGTATCTACCAGACCACTACCGAAAGGCCCTTCATCCAGAAGCTGTTCAGACCAG
TGGCTGCCGACGGTCAGCTGCACACTCTGGGCGACCTGCTGAAGGAGGTCTGCCCATCAGCTATCGACCC
TGAGGACGGAGAAAAGAAGAACCAGGTCATGATCCACGGAATCGAGCCAATGCTGGAAACCCCTCTGCAA
TGGCTGTCCGAACACCTCTCCTACCCAGACAACTTCCTCCACATTTCCATTATTCCCCAACCTACGGACT
AACGCCATTAACCTGATGTTCTGGGGAATATAAGCTTGCGGCCGCACTCGAGCACCACCACCACCACCAC
TGACATGCGGTACCAAGCTTGTCGAGAAGTACTAGAGGATCATAATCAGCCATACCACATTTGTAGAGGT
TTTACTTGCTTTAAAAAACCTCCCACACCTCCCCCTGAACCTGAAACATAAAATGAATGCAATTGTTGTT
GTTAACTTGTTTATTGCAGCTTATAATGGTTACAAATAAAGCAATAGCATCACAAATTTCACAAATAAAG
CATTTTTTTCACTGCATTCTAGTTGTGGTTTGTCCAAACTCATCAATGTATCTTATCATGTCTGGATCTG
ATCACTGCTTGAGCCTAGAAGATCCGGCTGCTAACAAAGCCCGAAAGGAAGCTGAGTTGGCTGCTGCCAC
CGCTGAGCAATAACTATCATAACCCCTAGGGTATACCCATCTAATTGGAACAGTTTAAACACTAGTATCG
ATTCGCGACCTACTCCGGAATATTAATAGATCATGGAGATAATTAAAATGATAACCATCTCGCAAATAAA
TAAGTATTTTACTGTTTTCGTAACAGTTTTGTAATAAAAAAACCTATAAATATTCCGGATTATTCATACC
GTCCCACCATCGGGCGACGGATCCCGGTCCGAAACCATGGCAGCGGCTACTGGTGACCCTGGCTTGTCTA
AACTCCAATTCGCCCCGTTCTCCTCGGCACTCGATGTCGGATTCTGGCATGAACTGACTCAGAAGAAGCT
GAACGAGTACAGGCTGGACGAAGCTCCAAAGGACATCAAGGGCTACTACTACAACGGTGACTCCGCTGGC
CTGCCTGCCAGGCTGACCCTGGAGTTCTCCGCTTTCGACATGAGCGCTCCAACTCCAGCCAGATGCTGCC
CAGCTATCGGCACTCTGTACAACACCAACACTCTGGAGAGCTTCAAGACTGCTGACAAGAAGCTGCTGCT
GGAACAGGCTGCCAACGAAATCTGGGAATCTATCAAGTCAGGAACCGCCCTGGAGAACCCAGTGCTGCTG
AACAAGTTCCTGCTGCTGACTTTCGCTGACCTGAAGAAGTACCACTTCTACTACTGGTTCTGCTACCCTG
CCCTGTGCCTGCCTGAATCCCTGCCACTGATCCAAGGACCTGTCGGACTGGACCAGAGGTTCAGCCTGAA
GCAGATCGAGGCTCTGGAATGCGCCTACGACAACCTGTGCCAGACCGAGGGTGTGACTGCTCTGCCATAC
TTCCTGATCAAGTACGACGAAAACATGGTGCTGGTGTCCCTGCTGAAGCACTACTCAGACTTCTTCCAGG
GACAGCGTACCAAGATCACTATCGGTGTGTACGACCCTTGCAACCTCGCTCAGTACCCTGGATGGCCACT
GCGCAACTTCCTGGTCCTGGCTGCCCACCGTTGGTCCAGCTCTTTCCAGTCCGTGGAGGTGGTCTGCTTC
AGGGACAGAACCATGCAGGGTGCTAGGGACGTCGCCCACTCCATCATCTTCGAGGTGAAGCTGCCTGAAA
TGGCTTTCAGCCCAGACTGCCCTAAGGCCGTCGGTTGGGAAAAGAACCAGAAGGGTGGCATGGGCCCCCG
CATGGTGAACCTGTCTGAGTGCATGGACCCAAAGCGTCTGGCTGAATCATCCGTGGACCTGAACCTGAAG
CTGATGTGCTGGAGACTGGTCCCCACTCTGGACCTGGACAAGGTGGTGTCCGTGAAGTGCCTGCTGCTGG
GTGCTGGAACCCTGGGATGCAACGTCGCCAGGACTCTGATGGGTTGGGGCGTGAGACACATCACCTTCGT
GGACAACGCCAAGATCAGCTACAGCAACCCAGTGCGTCAGCCTCTGTACGAGTTCGAGGACTGCCTGGGA
GGTGGCAAGCCAAAGGCTCTGGCTGCCGCTGACAGGCTGCAAAAGATTTTCCCTGGTGTCAACGCCAGAG
GATTCAACATGTCCATCCCCATGCCAGGTCACCCTGTGAACTTCAGCTCTGTCACCCTGGAGCAGGCTCG
CAGGGACGTGGAGCAGCTGGAACAGCTGATCGAGAGCCACGACGTGGTCTTCCTGCTGATGGACACTAGG
GAATCCCGCTGGCTGCCTGCCGTCATCGCTGCTTCAAAGCGCAAGCTGGTCATCAACGCCGCTCTGGGAT
TCGACACCTTCGTGGTCATGCGTCACGGTCTGAAGAAGCCCAAGCAGCAGGGAGCTGGTGACCTGTGCCC
CAACCACCCAGTCGCCTCTGCTGACCTGCTGGGTTCATCCCTGTTCGCTAACATCCCCGGATACAAGCTG
GGTTGCTACTTCTGCAACGACGTGGTGGCCCCAGGCGACTCTACCCGCGACCGTACTCTGGACCAGCAGT
GCACCGTGTCAAGGCCCGGTCTGGCTGTCATCGCTGGCGCTCTGGCTGTGGAGCTGATGGTGTCTGTCCT
GCAACACCCAGAAGGAGGTTACGCTATCGCCAGCTCTTCAGACGACAGAATGAACGAGCCTCCCACTTCA
CTGGGCCTGGTGCCTCACCAGATCCGCGGATTCCTGTCCCGTTTCGACAACGTGCTGCCCGTCAGCCTGG
CTTTCGACAAGTGCACCGCCTGCTCCAGCAAGGTCCTGGACCAGTACGAGCGCGAAGGCTTCAACTTCCT
GGCTAAGGTGTTCAACTCTTCACACAGCTTCCTGGAAGACCTGACCGGACTGACTCTGCTCCACCAGGAA
ACGCAGGCGGCTGAGATTTGGGATATGAGCGACGATGAGACTATTTAACGCCATTAACCTGATGTTCTGG
GGAATATAAGCTTGCGGCCGCACTCGAGCACCACCACCACCACCACTGACATGCGGTACCAAGCTTGTCG
AGAAGTACTAGAGGATCATAATCAGCCATACCACATTTGTAGAGGTTTTACTTGCTTTAAAAAACCTCCC
ACACCTCCCCCTGAACCTGAAACATAAAATGAATGCAATTGTTGTTGTTAACTTGTTTATTGCAGCTTAT
AATGGTTACAAATAAAGCAATAGCATCACAAATTTCACAAATAAAGCATTTTTTTCACTGCATTCTAGTT
GTGGTTTGTCCAAACTCATCAATGTATCTTATCATGTCTGGATCTGATCACTGCTTGAGCCTAGAAGATC
CGGCTGCTAACAAAGCCCGAAAGGAAGCTGAGTTGGCTGCTGCCACCGCTGAGCAATAACTATCATAACC
CCTAGGGTATACCCATCTAATTGGGGCTGTTTAAACACTAGTATCGATTCGCGACCTACTCCGGAATATT
AATAGATCATGGAGATAATTAAAATGATAACCATCTCGCAAATAAATAAGTATTTTACTGTTTTCGTAAC
AGTTTTGTAATAAAAAAACCTATAAATATTCCGGATTATTCATACCGTCCCACCATCGGGCGACGGATCC
CGGTCCGAAACCATGGAGGAGGACGAGTTCATCGGAGAAAAGACGTTCCAAAGATACTGTGCGGAGTTCA
TCAAACATTCCCAGCAAATCGGAGATAGTTGGGAGTGGCGCCCTTCCAAGGACTGCTCAGACGGTTACAT
GTGCAAGATCCACTTCCAGATCAAGAACGGCTCTGTGATGTCACACCTGGGAGCCTCCACCCACGGTCAG
ACTTGCCTGCCAATGGAGGAGGCTTTCGAGCTGCCTCTGGACGACTGCGAGGTCATCGAAACCGCTGCCG
CTTCCGAGGTCATCAAGTACGAATACCACGTCCTGTACTCCTGCTCCTACCAGGTGCCTGTCCTGTACTT
CAGGGCCAGCTTCCTGGACGGCCGTCCCCTGACTCTGAAGGACATCTGGGAGGGAGTGCACGAATGCTAC
AAGATGCGCCTGCTGCAAGGACCTTGGGACACCATCACTCAGCAGGAGCACCCTATCCTGGGTCAGCCCT
TCTTCGTGCTGCACCCCTGCAAGACCAACGAGTTCATGACTCCAGTCCTGAAGAACTCTCAGAAGATCAA
CAAGAACGTGAACTACATCACCTCCTGGCTGAGCATCGTCGGTCCTGTGGTCGGCCTCAACCTCCCATTG
TCCTACGCAAAGGCGACGAGCCAAGACGAAAGAAACGTGCCCTAACGCCATTAACCTGATGTTCTGGGGA
ATATAAGCTTGCGGCCGCACTCGAGCACCACCACCACCACCACTGACATGCGGTACCAAGCTTGTCGAGA
AGTACTAGAGGATCATAATCAGCCATACCACATTTGTAGAGGTTTTACTTGCTTTAAAAAACCTCCCACA
CCTCCCCCTGAACCTGAAACATAAAATGAATGCAATTGTTGTTGTTAACTTGTTTATTGCAGCTTATAAT
GGTTACAAATAAAGCAATAGCATCACAAATTTCACAAATAAAGCATTTTTTTCACTGCATTCTAGTTGTG
GTTTGTCCAAACTCATCAATGTATCTTATCATGTCTGGATCTGATCACTGCTTGAGCCTAGAAGATCCGG
CTGCTAACAAAGCCCGAAAGGAAGCTGAGTTGGCTGCTGCCACCGCTGAGCAATAACTATCATAACCCCT
AGGGTATACCCATCTAATTGGTCAGGTTTAAACACTAGTATCGATTCGCGACCTACTCCGGAATATTAAT
AGATCATGGAGATAATTAAAATGATAACCATCTCGCAAATAAATAAGTATTTTACTGTTTTCGTAACAGT
TTTGTAATAAAAAAACCTATAAATATTCCGGATTATTCATACCGTCCCACCATCGGGCGACGGATCCCGG
TCCGAAACCATGGCCGAAGAGCCCCAGAGCGTTTTGCAGTTGCCCACAAGCATTGCCGCAGGAGGCGAAG
GACTCACAGATGTTAGCCCCGAGACTACCACTCCTGAGCCACCTTCTTCAGCCGCTGTCTCACCTGGTAC
TGAAGAGCCTGCTGGTGACACTAAGAAGAAGATCGACATCCTGCTGAAGGCTGTCGGTGACACTCCTATC
ATGAAGACCAAGAAGTGGGCTGTGGAGAGGACCCGTACTATCCAGGGTCTGATCGACTTCATCAAGAAGT
TCCTGAAGCTGGTGGCTTCTGAACAGCTGTTCATCTACGTGAACCAGTCCTTCGCTCCATCTCCTGACCA
GGAAGTGGGTACTCTGTACGAGTGTTTCGGAAGCGACGGCAAGTTGGTTCTCCATTACTGCAAATCACAA
GCGTGGGGCTAACGCCATTAACCTGATGTTCTGGGGAATATAAGCTTGCGGCCGCACTCGAGCACCACCA
CCACCACCACTGACATGCGGTACCAAGCTTGTCGAGAAGTACTAGAGGATCATAATCAGCCATACCACAT
TTGTAGAGGTTTTACTTGCTTTAAAAAACCTCCCACACCTCCCCCTGAACCTGAAACATAAAATGAATGC
AATTGTTGTTGTTAACTTGTTTATTGCAGCTTATAATGGTTACAAATAAAGCAATAGCATCACAAATTTC
ACAAATAAAGCATTTTTTTCACTGCATTCTAGTTGTGGTTTGTCCAAACTCATCAATGTATCTTATCATG
TCTGGATCTGATCACTGCTTGAGCCTAGAAGATCCGGCTGCTAACAAAGCCCGAAAGGAAGCTGAGTTGG
CTGCTGCCACCGCTGAGCAATAACTATCATAACCCCTAGGGTATACCCATCTAATTGGCTGCGTTTAAAC
ACTAGTATCGATTCGCGACCTACTCCGGAATATTAATAGATCATGGAGATAATTAAAATGATAACCATCT
CGCAAATAAATAAGTATTTTACTGTTTTCGTAACAGTTTTGTAATAAAAAAACCTATAAATATTCCGGAT
TATTCATACCGTCCCACCATCGGGCGACGGATCCCGGTCCGAAACCATGAGCAGCGGTTTGAGGGCGGCG
GATTTCCCCAGGTGGAAGCGTCACATCAGCGAACAGTTGCGTAGAAGAGATAGATTGCAGAGACAGGCTT
TCGAGGAAATCATCCTGCAATACAACAAGCTGCTGGAGAAGTCTGACCTGCACTCAGTCCTGGCCCAGAA
GCTGCAAGCTGAAAAGCACGACGTGCCCAACCGCCACGAGATCAGCCCTGGTCACGACGGCACCTGGAAC
GACAACCAGCTGCAAGAGATGGCCCAGCTGCGCATCAAGCACCAGGAGGAACTGACTGAACTGCACAAGA
AGCGTGGTGAGCTGGCTCAGCTGGTCATCGACCTGAACAACCAGATGCAGCGTAAGGACAGGGAGATGCA
GATGAACGAAGCTAAGATCGCCGAGTGCCTGCAAACCATCTCCGACCTGGAGACTGAATGCCTGGACCTG
AGAACCAAGCTGTGCGACCTGGAACGCGCCAACCAGACTCTGAAGGACGAGTACGACGCCCTGCAAATCA
CCTTCACTGCTCTGGAAGGCAAGCTGAGGAAGACCACTGAGGAAAACCAGGAGCTGGTGACCAGGTGGAT
GGCTGAGAAGGCCCAGGAAGCTAACAGACTGAACGCTGAGAACGAAAAGGACTCACGCCGTAGGCAGGCC
AGACTGCAAAAGGAGCTGGCTGAAGCTGCCAAGGAACCTCTGCCCGTCGAGCAGGACGACGACATCGAAG
TGATCGTGGACGAGACTTCCGACCACACCGAGGAAACTTCCCCAGTGAGAGCCATCAGCCGCGCTGCTAC
CAAGAGGCTGTCCCAGCCTGCTGGTGGCCTGCTGGACAGCATCACTAACATCTTCGGTAGACGCTCTGTG
TCCAGCTTCCCAGTCCCTCAGGACAACGTGGACACCCACCCTGGCAGCGGAAAGGAAGTGCGCGTCCCCG
CTACTGCTCTGTGCGTCTTCGACGCCCACGACGGAGAGGTGAACGCTGTCCAGTTCTCTCCTGGTTCACG
TCTGCTGGCCACCGGAGGTATGGACCGTAGGGTCAAGCTGTGGGAAGTGTTCGGAGAGAAGTGCGAGTTC
AAGGGCTCACTGTCCGGAAGCAACGCCGGTATCACCTCTATCGAGTTCGACTCCGCTGGTAGCTACCTGC
TGGCTGCCTCCAACGACTTCGCTAGCAGGATCTGGACTGTGGACGACTACAGACTGCGCCACACCCTGAC
TGGACACTCTGGCAAGGTCCTGTCAGCCAAGTTCCTGCTGGACAACGCTCGTATCGTGTCTGGCTCACAC
GACAGGACCCTGAAGCTGTGGGACCTGAGAAGCAAGGTCTGCATCAAGACCGTGTTCGCCGGCTCTTCAT
GCAACGACATCGTCTGCACTGAACAGTGCGTGATGTCTGGACACTTCGACAAGAAGATCCGTTTCTGGGA
CATCAGGTCCGAGAGCATCGTCCGTGAGATGGAACTGCTGGGAAAGATCACCGCTCTGGACCTGAACCCT
GAGCGCACTGAACTGCTGTCTTGCTCACGTGACGACCTGCTGAAGGTCATCGACCTGCGCACCAACGCCA
TCAAGCAGACTTTCTCTGCTCCCGGCTTCAAGTGCGGATCAGACTGGACCAGAGTGGTCTTCTCCCCAGA
CGGTAGCTACGTCGCTGCCGGTTCTGCTGAAGGCTCACTGTACATCTGGTCTGTGCTGACTGGCAAGGTG
GAGAAGGTCCTGTCCAAGCAGCACTCCAGCTCTATCAACGCTGTGGCCTGGTCCCCCAGCGGTTCGCATG
TGGTTTCAGTGGATAAGGGCTGTAAGGCGGTGCTCTGGGCTCAATACGGCGGTGAAAACCTGTATTTTCA
GGGATCGGCCTGGTCGCATCCGCAGTTCGAGAAGTAACGCCATTAACCTGATGTTCTGGGGAATATAAGC
TTGCGGCCGCACTCGAGCACCACCACCACCACCACTGACATGCGGTACCAAGCTTGTCGAGAAGTACTAG
AGGATCATAATCAGCCATACCACATTTGTAGAGGTTTTACTTGCTTTAAAAAACCTCCCACACCTCCCCC
TGAACCTGAAACATAAAATGAATGCAATTGTTGTTGTTAACTTGTTTATTGCAGCTTATAATGGTTACAA
ATAAAGCAATAGCATCACAAATTTCACAAATAAAGCATTTTTTTCACTGCATTCTAGTTGTGGTTTGTCC
AAACTCATCAATGTATCTTATCATGTCTGGATCTGATCACTGCTTGAGCCTAGAAGATCCGGCTGCTAAC
AAAGCCCGAAAGGAAGCTGAGTTGGCTGCTGCCACCGCTGAGCAATAACTATCATAACCCCTAGGGTATA
CCCATCTAATTGGACTAGGCTGAGTAGGCAAGATGTTCTGGTATGTTTAAACAACCAGATAAGTGAAATC
TAGTTCCAAACTATTTTGTCATTTTTAATTTTCGTATTAGCTTACGACGCTACACCCAGTTCCCATCTAT
TTTGTCACTCTTCCCTAAATAATCCTTAAAAACTCCATTTCCACCCCTCCCAGTTCCCAACTATTTTGTC
CGCCCACAGCGGGGCATTTTTCTTCCTGTTATGTTTTTAATCAAACATCCTGCCAACTCCATGTGACAAA
CCGTCATCTTCGGCTACTTTTTCTCTGTCACAGAATGAAAATTTTTCTGTCATCTCTTCGTTATTAATGT
TTGTAATTGACTGAATATCAACGCTTATTTGCAGCCTGAATGGCGAATGGG
[124 nt withheld, positions 10832-10955]
CGCCAAACGTACTGCGGTAAAGCTCATCAGCGTGGTCGTGAAGAATTCTTAGAAAAACTCATCGAGCATC
AAATGAAACTGCAATTTATTCATATCAGGATTATCAATACCATATTTTTGAAAAAGCCGTTTCTGTAATG
AAGGAGAAAACTCACCGAGGCAGTTCCATAGGATGGCAAGATCCTGGTATCGGTCTGCGATTCCGACTCG
TCCAACATCAATACAACCTATTAATTTCCCCTCGTCAAAAATAAGGTTATCAAGTGAGAAATCACCATGA
GTGACGACTGAATCCGGTGAGAATGGCAAAAGTTTATGCATTTCTTTCCAGACTTGTTCAACAGGCCAGC
CATTACGCTCGTCATCAAAATCACTCGCATCAACCAAACCGTTATTCATTCGTGATTGCGCCTGAGCGAG
ACGAAATACGCGATCGCTGTTAAAAGGACAATTACAAACAGGAATCGAATGCAACCGGCGCAGGAACACT
GCCAGCGCATCAACAATATTTTCACCTGAATCAGGATATTCTTCTAATACCTGGAATGCTGTTTTCCCGG
GGATCGCAGTGGTGAGTAACCATGCATCATCAGGAGTACGGATAAAATGCTTGATGGTCGGAAGAGGCAT
AAATTCCGTCAGCCAGTTTAGTCTGACCATCTCATCTGTAACATCATTGGCAACGCTACCTTTGCCATGT
TTCAGAAACAACTCTGGCGCATCGGGCTTCCCATACAATCGATAGATTGTCGCACCTGATTGCCCGACAT
TATCGCGAGCCCATTTATACCCATATAAATCAGCATCCATGTTGGAATTTAATCGCGGCCTAGAGCAAGA
CGTTTCCCGTTGAATATGGCTCATAACACCCCTTGTATTACTGTTTATGTAAGCAGACAGTTTTATTGTT
CATGACCAAAATCCCTTAACGTGAGTTTTCGTTCCACTGAGCGTCAGACCCCGTAGAAAAGATCAAAGGA
TCTTCTTGAGATCCTTTTTTTCTGCGCGTAATCTGCTGCTTGCAAACAAAAAAACCACCGCTACCAGCGG
TGGTTTGTTTGCCGGATCAAGAGCTACCAACTCTTTTTCCGAAGGTAACTGGCTTCAGCAGAGCGCAGAT
ACCAAATACTGTCCTTCTAGTGTAGCCGTAGTTAGGCCACCACTTCAAGAACTCTGTAGCACCGCCTACA
TACCTCGCTCTGCTAATCCTGTTACCAGTGGCTGCTGCCAGTGGCGATAAGTCGTGTCTTACCGGGTTGG
ACTCAAGACGATAGTTACCGGATAAGGCGCAGCGGTCGGGCTGAACGGGGGGTTCGTGCACACAGCCCAG
CTTGGAGCGAACGACCTACACCGAACTGAGATACCTACAGCGTGAGCTATGAGAAAGCGCCACGCTTCCC
GAAGGGAGAAAGGCGGACAGGTATCCGGTAAGCGGCAGGGTCGGAACAGGAGAGCGCACGAGGGAGCTTC
CAGGGGGAAACGCCTGGTATCTTTATAGTCCTGTCGGGTTTCGCCACCTCTGACTTGAGCGTCGATTTTT
GTGATGCTCGTCAGGGGGGCGGAGCCTATGGAAAAACGCCAGCAACGCGGCCTTTTTACGGTTCCTGGCC
TTTTGCTGGCCTTTTGCTCACATGTTCTTTCCTGCGTTATCCCCTGATTCTGTGGATAACCGTATTACCG
CCTTTGAGTGAGCTGATACCGCTCGCCGCAGCCGAACGACCGAGCGCAGCGAGTCAGTGAGCGAGGAAGC
GGAAGAGCGCCTGATGCGGTATTTTCTCCTTACGCATCTGTGCGGTATTTCACACCGCATAGACCAGCCG
CGTAACCTGGCAAAATCGGTTACGGTTGAGTAATAAATGGATGCCCTGCGTAAGCGGG
